>Addgene plasmid #29117 | pEMS1231 | addgene partial sequence | sequence record 37905 | EGFP-N 5'-CGTCGCCGTCCAGCTCGACCAG-3'
ACCATGGTGGCGGAAGTTCCTATACCTTTTGAAGAATAGGAACTTCGGAATAGGAACTTCGGCGCGCCAC
GCGTGGCCGGCCTGGGACACCCGGGAGCCGCGGCCCAGCGAGCAGTGTGCGCGCCGCCCGCCGCCCGCAG
CTGCGTCAGGAACCCCGCCCGCGCCGCCTTTTAGGCCCCGGCCCGCCGGCCCCGCCCACCGTCTGCGGCT
CCTCCCCGCCCCGTGGCCCGGCCCCGTTCCTCAGCCCCGCCCCCTCGGCCCAGCTCGGAGCACGTGCGTC
GTCCGGCCCAGCCTGGCGGGCTATTCCCAGGCCCGCGTGGTCCTCGAAGGCCCCAGTCCTCCTGCTTCAT
GGAGACCCCGGCCTCGCGACCTCCCCCCTCCCGGCGCCCGCGTCATCCCAGCCCGTCCTCCCAGATGCGC
CTGGGCGGGGCCTGGCAGTCAGGGCGCGCCCCTTCACCCACTGGCCCGCAGCCTCTCGTCAAGCCTGGGA
GGGGTTGGGAGGTCGTAGTCTCTGGGTCCCTGCATCCTGCATCACTACGCCCCTGGCTCCCACATCTCTA
CATCTTTACGTTCCTGGACCATCCCGGCAGTTCTAGGCTAAGGTCATTGGTCCCAGAAAC
