[The description below was written by a language model from this plasmid's Addgene catalogue record.]
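Description:
pEMS1231 is a Pleiades Promoter Project plasmid built on the large pEMS1307 backbone (about 16.5 kb without insert). It carries Ple205, a 2,261 bp human MiniPromoter assembled from regulatory sequence of SLC7A5 (solute carrier family 7, member 5, also known as LAT1 or CD98 light chain). The MiniPromoter was inserted by restriction cloning at an FseI site. This places it upstream of a backbone-encoded EGFP reporter with a nuclear localisation signal, listed in the record as a C-terminal EGFP-NLS element on the backbone. Ple205 is therefore a candidate cis-regulatory element rather than a coding insert: the plasmid expresses no SLC7A5 protein, and nuclear-localised EGFP fluorescence reads out the transcriptional activity of the promoter fragment. The plasmid is maintained in E. coli as a high-copy construct under ampicillin selection. The record names no specific origin of replication and includes no feature table, so the other backbone elements, including whatever makes up most of its considerable size, are not documented here.

The construct belongs to a systematic effort to design compact human promoters that drive selective, region- or cell-type-restricted expression in the brain, with each candidate tested through a reporter. For pEMS1231 the recorded outcome is negative: EGFP expression was not detected in the brain or eye. Ple205 in this configuration is therefore best regarded as a documented non-performing design. It is useful as a reference point or negative comparison for other MiniPromoters, or as a starting point for redesigning SLC7A5 regulatory elements, not as a validated expression tool. Distribution is limited to academic and nonprofit users.
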