Addgene plasmid #29117: pEMS1231
Purpose: Expression of the eGFP reporter gene was not detected in the brain and eye.
Depositing lab: Elizabeth Simpson. Depositing organization: University of British Columbia. Publication: A regulatory toolbox of MiniPromoters to drive selective expression in the brain. Portales-Casamar E, Swanson DJ, Liu L, de Leeuw CN, Banks KG, Ho Sui SJ, Fulton DL, Ali J, Amirabbasi M, Arenillas DJ, Babyak N, Black SF, Bonaguro RJ, Brauer E, Candido TR, Castellarin M, Chen J, Chen Y, Cheng JC, Chopra V, Docking TR, Dreolini L, D'Souza CA, Flynn EK, Glenn R, Hatakka K, Hearty TG, Imanian B, Jiang S, Khorasan-zadeh S, Komljenovic I, Laprise S, Liao NY, Lim JS, Lithwick S, Liu F, Liu J, Lu M, McConechy M, McLeod AJ, Milisavljevic M, Mis J, O'Connor K, Palma B, Palmquist DL, Schmouth JF, Swanson MI, Tam B, Ticoll A, Turner JL, Varhol R, Vermeulen J, Watkins RF, Wilson G, Wong BK, Wong SH, Wong TY, Yang GS, Ypsilanti AR, Jones SJ, Holt RA, Goldowitz D, Wasserman WW, Simpson EM. Proc Natl Acad Sci U S A. 2010 Sep 21. 107(38):16589-94. 10.1073/pnas.1009158107 PubMed 20807748.
Backbone
  Vector backbone: pEMS1307
  Backbone size w/o insert (bp): 16482
  Vector type: Pleiades Promoter Project [sic, Pleaides Plieades]
Growth in bacteria
  Bacterial resistance: Ampicillin, 100 μg/mL
  Growth temperature: 37°C
  Growth strain: DH5alpha
  Growth instructions: DH10B
  Copy number: High Copy
Gene/Insert
  Gene/Insert name: Ple205 (alt names: SLC7A5; Solute carrier family 7, member 5)
  Species: H. sapiens (human)
  Insert size (bp): 2261
  Entrez Gene: SLC7A5 (a.k.a. 4F2LC, CD98, D16S469E, E16, LAT1, MPE16)
  Tag / fusion protein: EGFP-NLS (C terminal on backbone)
  Cloning method: Restriction Enzyme; 5′ cloning site FseI (unknown if destroyed); 3′ cloning site FseI (unknown if destroyed)
  Sequencing primers: 5′ Unknown
Terms and licenses: Academic/Nonprofit Terms; Industry Terms: Not Available to Industry
How to cite: pEMS1231 was a gift from Elizabeth Simpson (Addgene plasmid # 29117 ; http://n2t.net/addgene:29117 ; RRID:Addgene_29117)
